>Addgene plasmid #163876 | pFlox_N-BRM_BSD_FKBPF36V_EYFPF36V | addgene full sequence | sequence record 324822 | Addgene NGS Result
GCCATTCGCCATTCAGGCTGCGCAACTGTTGGGAAGGGCGATCGGTGCGGGCCTCTTCGCTATTACGCCA
GCTGGCGAAAGGGGGATGTGCTGCAAGGCGATTAAGTTGGGTAACGCCAGGGTTTTCCCAGTCACGACGT
TGTAAAACGACGGCCGCGGCGGCCGCACTAGTGGCCGCGGCGGCCGCACTAGTGGCCGCGGCGGCCGCAG
CTTGCCTGCAGGTCGACGCCAGGAAGCTTAGAGGCTGGGTGATGGGGGGAGTGTTCAGTTAAGTCTGGAG
AAACAGAACGCCCATTCGCAGACACAGACAGCTACACCCTGGCATCCTTGACCAGAGGCCTAGCACGAAT
CATGAGTCTTAGTTGTCCAGGTTTTGGTTCTAATACTTAACCTAGGAGGAGGACCCCAGCTTTGTCCATT
TTGATAACTTGAGGTCCAGTAGCTGTGGTGGGTAGGTGAGGCAGGCAGCTGTGGTTGGAATTCTGCTGTT
GTTTTACATGTATGTCTCATCTGACTCTAAGAAGTATCAAGACAAGAACTTATCTAATAATTGTGTCTGA
ATCTATTTGAGCCTATATTGTATGATCCCTGTAGCTTGCTTGCTCTCTCTCTCTCTCTCCCTCTCTCTCT
CTCCCCTTTCTCTCTCCCCCTCCCTCTCCCCCTCTCCTTCCCTCTCTCCCTCTCCCCCTTCCCCTCCCCT
TTTCCCCTCCCCTTCCCTCTCCCCTCCCACATTTCCTCTCCCTCTCTCTGTTTTGTTGTTGTTTTGTTTT
TGAGGCAGGGTTTCTCTGTGTAGTGCTGGTTGTCCTGGAACTTGCTCTGTCCACCAGGCTGGCTTGGACC
TCACAGAGCTCCTCCTGCTTCTGCCTCCCAAGTGCTAGGAGGCACCTATGTGCCACCCTGTTGTTATTTT
TCTTCCTTTTCTATAATTGAGACTTCTCTTTTTATTATCAATTGATGGACTTATTTTTCCCCCTTTTAGC
TATCTAGAAATCTTGGTGAAGTTTTGATTGCCTGTTGGCTTGTGAAAATGAGTCTTGGTTGGATACTTAT
TTGCAAATGGTTTTCCAGTCCAGTGGTTTGGGGGAGTGGGGGCTTAATGACTTCTGAGGTGTCTAAGCCA
GCCTATAACAGAGCGTATCTGTTGTGTTTAGTAGTAAATTTCAGACTTGTTTAGATTCTGCTTATGTGTT
AAATTTCAGTTGCTTCAGTGAGTGTCTCTATATCCAGGGTGATTTATCATTTGGGGGGAATCACTTAAAG
TATGTGTTTTTTAAAACAAGTGGTCTTCATAAAATCTGAGCCCAGGGTTATATATCACATTCATTCAAAC
ATCTGGAAGAGGCCAGGGAGTTCTGTTTGATGTTAGTTACAGAAATGGCACCATCAGATTTTAACAACTG
TTTTATTTGGACCTTAACATCATGTTTAAAACATTTCTTTCTTTCTTTTTCTTCCTGCTCTCCAACTTAG
TGTCACTCTGCTAACTGGCAGAGCCAGGAGACCTAGGTCGACATGGCCAAGCCTTTGTCTCAAGAAGAAT
CCACCCTCATTGAAAGAGCAACGGCTACAATCAACAGCATCCCCATCTCTGAAGACTACAGCGTCGCCAG
CGCAGCTCTCTCTAGCGACGGCCGCATCTTCACTGGTGTCAATGTATATCATTTTACTGGGGGACCTTGT
GCAGAACTCGTGGTGCTGGGCACTGCTGCTGCTGCGGCAGCTGGCAACCTGACTTGTATCGTCGCGATCG
GAAATGAGAACAGGGGCATCTTGAGCCCCTGCGGACGGTGCCGACAGGTGCTTCTCGATCTGCATCCTGG
GATCAAAGCCATAGTGAAGGACAGTGATGGACAGCCGACGGCAGTTGGGATTCGTGAATTGCTGCCCTCT
GGTTATGTGTGGGAGGGCGGTTCCGGAGCCACGAACTTCTCTCTGTTAAAGCAAGCAGGAGACGTGGAAG
AAAACCCCGGTCCCGATTACAAGGATGACGATGACAAGGGTTCCGGCGGCGTGCAGGTGGAGACTATCTC
CCCAGGAGACGGGCGCACCTTCCCCAAGCGCGGCCAGACCTGCGTGGTGCACTACACCGGGATGCTTGAA
GATGGAAAGAAAGTTGATTCCTCCCGGGACAGAAACAAGCCCTTTAAGTTTATGCTAGGCAAGCAGGAGG
TGATCCGAGGCTGGGAAGAAGGGGTTGCCCAGATGAGTGTGGGTCAGAGAGCCAAACTGACTATATCTCC
AGATTATGCCTATGGTGCCACTGGGCACCCAGGCATCATCCCACCACATGCCACTCTCGTCTTCGATGTG
GAGCTTCTAAAACTGGAAGTCGATTATCCGTACGACGTACCAGACTACGCAGTGAGCAAGGGCGAGGAGC
TGTTCACCGGGGTGGTGCCCATCCTGGTCGAGCTGGACGGCGACGTAAACGGCCACAAGTTCAGCGTGTC
CGGCGAGGGCGAGGGCGATGCCACCTACGGCAAGCTGACCCTGAAGTTCATCTGCACCACCGGCAAGCTG
CCCGTGCCCTGGCCCACCCTCGTGACCACCTTCGGCTACGGCCTGCAGTGCTTCGCCCGCTACCCCGACC
ACATGAAGCAGCACGACTTCTTCAAGTCCGCCATGCCCGAAGGCTACGTCCAGGAGCGCACCATCTTCTT
CAAGGACGACGGCAACTACAAGACCCGCGCCGAGGTGAAGTTCGAGGGCGACACCCTGGTGAACCGCATC
GAGCTGAAGGGCATCGACTTCAAGGAGGACGGCAACATCCTGGGGCACAAGCTGGAGTACAACTACAACA
GCCACAACGTCTATATCATGGCCGACAAGCAGAAGAACGGCATCAAGGTGAACTTCAAGATCCGCCACAA
CATCGAGGACGGCAGCGTGCAGCTCGCCGACCACTACCAGCAGAACACCCCCATCGGCGACGGCCCCGTG
CTGCTGCCCGACAACCACTACCTGAGCTACCAGTCCGCCCTGAGCAAAGACCCCAACGAGAAGCGCGATC
ACATGGTCCTGCTGGAGTTCGTGACCGCCGCCGGGATCACTCTCGGCATGGACGAGCTGTACAAGGGTGG
AGGTGGATCTGGTGGCGGCGGTTCAGGTACCTCCACACCCACAGACCCAGCAGCAATGCCCCATCCTGGG
CCCTCCCCGGGGCCTGGACCCTCTCCTGGACCAATTCTGGGGCCTAGTCCAGGACCAGGACCATCCCCAG
GTTCTGTGCACAGCATGATGGGTCCTAGTCCCGGACCTCCCAGCGTCTCACATCCTCTGTCAACGATGGG
CTCTGCAGACTTCCCACAGGAAGGCATGCACCAATTACATAAGGTAAGAGTCTGTGCCCTCTCCCCCACT
TTACCCGTCTTCTCAGGCATTCTGATGACTCTGAGCTTTCTCCTGCTAGTAACATAAGAATCTAGCTAGA
AATTTGTGTTAACTTGCATGTTATTAAAAACATTCCTGTAATCCCAGCACTTGAGAGACTGAAGCAAAAG
GATCATGCATTAAAGACCAATCTGGATCTTATAAAAACCCAAACCAAACCACAACCAAGCCCAATATAAA
GCAAAAACCATCCCCAAACTGGGGTAAAACACTTCTACTGCTGTATTTTTTACTGTTACGGATGGCCCAG
GAATCGAGAAGTTGTCTTTTCAAACACAAAGGTCCGCCATGCAATTTGGACAGGTTTGGGGATTGGTGGG
TTAAAGGTAGTTTGTCTTGGTGAACGTGTATCTCAGTAAGGGAGACTTCCTTCCCTCACCTCCCATGTAC
TTTATATCACTCACAAATCAATATATTAGAAATTAGTCCTCCCTACAAATGTTGAAATTTATTTGATGAA
ACTAGATCTGTAAGAGTGAAGGTGAAAGTTGCCTTCTGAAGGTATTGCAGGGCCTGGTGAGAGAGAGAGA
GAGAGAGAGAGAGAGAGAGAGAGAGAGAGAGAGAGAGATCAGCACCTAAGAGCATGTGAAGCACTACCAT
TGGGCAGCTCACACTGGGGTACCCTCGAGGTCGATCGACGGTATCGATAAGCTTGATCTAGAGCGGCCGC
CACCGCGGTGGAGCTCCAGCTTTTGTTCCCTTTAGTGAGGGTTAATTTCGAGCTTGGCGTAATCATGGTC
ATAGCTGTTTCCTGTGTGAAATTGTTATCCGCTCACAATTCCACACAACATACGAGCCGGAAGCATAAAG
TGTAAAGCCTGGGGTGCCTAATGAGTGAGCTAACTCACATTAATTGCGTTGCGCTCACTGCCCGCTTTCC
AGTCGGGAAACCTGTCGTGCCAGCTGCATTAATGAATCGGCCAACGCGCGGGGAGAGGCGGTTTGCGTAT
TGGGCGCTCTTCCGCTTCCTCGCTCACTGACTCGCTGCGCTCGGTCGTTCGGCTGCGGCGAGCGGTATCA
GCTCACTCAAAGGCGGTAATACGGTTATCCACAGAATCAGGGGATAACGCAGGAAAGAACATGTGAGCAA
AAGGCCAGCAAAAGGCCAGGAACCGTAAAAAGGCCGCGTTGCTGGCGTTTTTCCATAGGCTCCGCCCCCC
TGACGAGCATCACAAAAATCGACGCTCAAGTCAGAGGTGGCGAAACCCGACAGGACTATAAAGATACCAG
GCGTTTCCCCCTGGAAGCTCCCTCGTGCGCTCTCCTGTTCCGACCCTGCCGCTTACCGGATACCTGTCCG
CCTTTCTCCCTTCGGGAAGCGTGGCGCTTTCTCATAGCTCACGCTGTAGGTATCTCAGTTCGGTGTAGGT
CGTTCGCTCCAAGCTGGGCTGTGTGCACGAACCCCCCGTTCAGCCCGACCGCTGCGCCTTATCCGGTAAC
TATCGTCTTGAGTCCAACCCGGTAAGACACGACTTATCGCCACTGGCAGCAGCCACTGGTAACAGGATTA
GCAGAGCGAGGTATGTAGGCGGTGCTACAGAGTTCTTGAAGTGGTGGCCTAACTACGGCTACACTAGAAG
AACAGTATTTGGTATCTGCGCTCTGCTGAAGCCAGTTACCTTCGGAAAAAGAGTTGGTAGCTCTTGATCC
GGCAAACAAACCACCGCTGGTAGCGGTGGTTTTTTTGTTTGCAAGCAGCAGATTACGCGCAGAAAAAAAG
GATCTCAAGAAGATCCTTTGATCTTTTCTACGGGGTCTGACGCTCAGTGGAACGAAAACTCACGTTAAGG
GATTTTGGTCATGAGATTATCAAAAAGGATCTTCACCTAGATCCTTTTAAATTAAAAATGAAGTTTTAAA
TCAATCTAAAGTATATATGAGTAAACTTGGTCTGACAGTTACCAATGCTTAATCAGTGAGGCACCTATCT
CAGCGATCTGTCTATTTCGTTCATCCATAGTTGCCTGACTCCCCGTCGTGTAGATAACTACGATACGGGA
GGGCTTACCATCTGGCCCCAGTGCTGCAATGATACCGCGAGACCCACGCTCACCGGCTCCAGATTTATCA
GCAATAAACCAGCCAGCCGGAAGGGCCGAGCGCAGAAGTGGTCCTGCAACTTTATCCGCCTCCATCCAGT
CTATTAATTGTTGCCGGGAAGCTAGAGTAAGTAGTTCGCCAGTTAATAGTTTGCGCAACGTTGTTGCCAT
TGCTACAGGCATCGTGGTGTCACGCTCGTCGTTTGGTATGGCTTCATTCAGCTCCGGTTCCCAACGATCA
AGGCGAGTTACATGATCCCCCATGTTGTGCAAAAAAGCGGTTAGCTCCTTCGGTCCTCCGATCGTTGTCA
GAAGTAAGTTGGCCGCAGTGTTATCACTCATGGTTATGGCAGCACTGCATAATTCTCTTACTGTCATGCC
ATCCGTAAGATGCTTTTCTGTGACTGGTGAGTACTCAACCAAGTCATTCTGAGAATAGTGTATGCGGCGA
CCGAGTTGCTCTTGCCCGGCGTCAATACGGGATAATACCGCGCCACATAGCAGAACTTTAAAAGTGCTCA
TCATTGGAAAACGTTCTTCGGGGCGAAAACTCTCAAGGATCTTACCGCTGTTGAGATCCAGTTCGATGTA
ACCCACTCGTGCACCCAACTGATCTTCAGCATCTTTTACTTTCACCAGCGTTTCTGGGTGAGCAAAAACA
GGAAGGCAAAATGCCGCAAAAAAGGGAATAAGGGCGACACGGAAATGTTGAATACTCATACTCTTCCTTT
TTCAATATTATTGAAGCATTTATCAGGGTTATTGTCTCATGAGCGGATACATATTTGAATGTATTTAGAA
AAATAAACAAATAGGGGTTCCGCGCACATTTCCCCGAAAAGTGCCACCTGACGTCTAAGAAACCATTATT
ATCATGACATTAACCTATAAAAATAGGCGTATCACGAGGCCCTTTCGTCTCGCGCGTTTCGGTGATGACG
GTGAAAACCTCTGACACATGCAGCTCCCGGAGACGGTCACAGCTTGTCTGTAAGCGGATGCCGGGAGCAG
ACAAGCCCGTCAGGGCGCGTCAGCGGGTGTTGGCGGGTGTCGGGGCTGGCTTAACTATGCGGCATCAGAG
CAGATTGTACTGAGAGTGCACCATATGCGGTGTGAAATACCGCACAGATGCGTAAGGAGAAAATACCGCA
TCAGGC
Features (pLannotate 1.2.2; 19 found; start..end, strand, type, name):
      5..155     -  CDS            lacZα (fragment): LacZα fragment of β-galactosidase; lacZ fragment
   1513..1908    +  CDS            BSD: blasticidin S deaminase; Aspergillus terreus BSD; confers resistance to blasticidin
   1918..1973    +  CDS            P2A (fragment): 2A peptide from porcine teschovirus-1 polyprotein Eukaryotic ribosomes fail to insert a peptide bond between the Gly and Pro residues, yielding separate polypeptides.
   1975..1998    +  CDS            FLAG: FLAG® epitope tag, followed by an enterokinase cleavage site
   2011..2328    +  CDS            DmrB: F36V mutant of FK506-binding protein FKBP12 binds synthetic ligands that do not bind wild-type FKBP
   2362..3075    +  CDS            EYFP: EYFP is a basic (constitutively fluorescent) green/yellow fluorescent protein published in 1996, derived from Aequorea victoria. It is reported to be a very rapidly-maturing weak dimer with high acid sensitivity.
   3124..3333    +  CDS            Smarca2 (fragment): SMCA2_MOUSE - Also known as Baf190b, Brm, Snf2a, Snf2l2 From Mus musculus (Mouse).
   4025..4047    -  misc_feature   MCS (fragment): pBluescript multiple cloning site
   4047..4076    -  misc_feature   MCS (fragment): pBluescript multiple cloning site
   4089..4107    -  promoter       T3 promoter: promoter for bacteriophage T3 RNA polymerase
   4152..4168    -  protein_bind   lac operator: The lac repressor binds to the lac operator to inhibit transcription in E. coli. This inhibition can be relieved by adding lactose or isopropyl-β-D-thiogalactopyranoside (IPTG). lac repressor encoded by lacI
   4176..4206    -  promoter       lac promoter: promoter for the E. coli lac operon
   4221..4242    -  protein_bind   CAP binding site: CAP binding activates transcription in the presence of cAMP. E. coli catabolite activator protein
   4255..4347    -  CDS            lacI (fragment): lac repressor; lacI; The lac repressor binds to the lac operator to inhibit transcription in E. coli. This inhibition can be relieved by adding lactose or isopropyl-β-D-thiogalactopyranoside (IPTG).
   4530..5118    -  rep_origin     ori: high-copy-number ColE1/pMB1/pBR322/pUC origin of replication
   5289..6149    -  CDS            AmpR: β-lactamase; bla; confers resistance to ampicillin, carbenicillin, and related antibiotics
   6150..6254    -  promoter       AmpR promoter: bla
   6349..6384    +  CDS            rop (fragment): Rop protein, which maintains plasmids at low copy number; rop
   6486..6585    +  misc_feature   bom (fragment): basis of mobility region from pBR322
