[The description below was written by a language model from this plasmid's Addgene catalogue record and pLannotate feature annotations shown in this document.]
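Description:
pFlox_N-BRM_BSD_FKBPF36V_EYFPF36V is a 6.6 kb plasmid built by Gibson assembly in the pflox backbone and catalogued as a mammalian expression vector, with the stated purpose of acute depletion of BRM-EYFP. BRM is the mouse SWI/SNF chromatin-remodelling ATPase encoded by Smarca2. The bacterial portion resembles pBluescript. It carries a high-copy ColE1/pUC origin, an ampicillin resistance gene with its own promoter, and remnants of the lacZα/lac promoter region, a T3 promoter and the multiple cloning site.

The payload is a single forward-strand series of coding elements. A blasticidin S deaminase (BSD) gene comes first, followed by a P2A ribosome-skipping peptide, a FLAG epitope, the F36V mutant of FKBP12, EYFP, and then a short fragment of the Smarca2 coding sequence. No mammalian promoter or polyadenylation signal is annotated. Only about 200 bp of Smarca2 is recognised, and unannotated stretches lie upstream of BSD and downstream of the Smarca2 fragment. This layout, together with "N-BRM" in the name, suggests a homology-directed repair donor for tagging the N-terminus of the endogenous Brm locus, with the unannotated regions acting as homology arms. The record does not state this explicitly.

In such a design, the endogenous promoter would drive BSD for blasticidin selection of edited cells, and P2A would release a separate FLAG-FKBP(F36V)-EYFP-BRM fusion protein. FKBP F36V binds synthetic ligands that do not bind wild-type FKBP. It is commonly used as a dTAG degron for rapid ligand-induced degradation, which fits the stated depletion purpose, and EYFP and FLAG allow the tagged protein to be detected. No loxP sites are annotated despite the backbone name.
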