Addgene plasmid #163876: pFlox_N-BRM_BSD_FKBPF36V_EYFPF36V
Purpose: Acute Depletion of BRM-EYFP
Depositing lab: Cornelis Murre. Depositing organization: University of California, San Diego (UCSD). Publication: Calcium signaling instructs NIPBL recruitment at active enhancers and promoters via distinct mechanisms to reconstruct genome compartmentalization. Zhu Y, Denholtz M, Lu H, Murre C. Genes Dev. 2021 Jan 1;35(1-2):65-81. doi: 10.1101/gad.343475.120. Epub 2020 Dec 17. PubMed 33334824.
Backbone
  Vector backbone: pflox
  Vector type: Mammalian Expression
Growth in bacteria
  Bacterial resistance: Ampicillin, 100 μg/mL
  Growth temperature: 37°C
  Growth strain: DH5alpha
  Copy number: High Copy
Gene/Insert
  Gene/Insert name: Brm
  Species: M. musculus (mouse)
  Entrez Gene: Smarca2 (a.k.a. 2610209L14Rik, SNF2alpha, Snf, Snf2l2, br, brahma, brm)
  Cloning method: Gibson Cloning
Terms and licenses: Academic/Nonprofit Terms; Industry Terms: Not Available to Industry
How to cite: pFlox_N-BRM_BSD_FKBPF36V_EYFPF36V was a gift from Cornelis Murre (Addgene plasmid # 163876 ; http://n2t.net/addgene:163876 ; RRID:Addgene_163876)
